Addgene plasmid #35125: pAG34
Depositing lab: John McCusker. Depositing organization: Duke University. Publication: Three new dominant drug resistance cassettes for gene disruption in Saccharomyces cerevisiae. Goldstein AL, McCusker JH. Yeast. 1999 Oct;15(14):1541-53. 10.1002/(SICI)1097-0061(199910)15:14<1541::AID-YEA476>3.0.CO;2-K PubMed 10514571.
Backbone
  Vector backbone: pFA6
  Modifications to backbone: Transformed E.coli cells are resistant to ampicillin. The plasmid contains the hph gene from Klebsiella pneumoniae encoding hygromycin B phosphotransferase and confers resistance to the antibiotic hygromycin B of transformed yeasts. Other plasmids conferring hygromycin B resistance: pAG26, pAG32. In contrast to pAG32 this plasmid contains direct repeats of 500 bp from Aschbya gossypii flanking the insert. Plasmid usefull as template for PCR to create gene deletions. Integrative transformation of the respective PCR fragment and selection of the mutants. Provides the possiblity for a marker rescue by homologous recombination at the direct repeats.
  Vector type: Yeast replicating
  Selectable markers: Hygrpmycin B
Growth in bacteria
  Bacterial resistance: Ampicillin, 100 μg/mL
  Growth temperature: 37°C
  Growth strain: DH5alpha
  Copy number: High Copy
Gene/Insert
  Gene/Insert name: hphMX4
  Species: Klebsiella pneumoniae
Terms and licenses: Academic/Nonprofit Terms; Industry Terms: Not Available to Industry
How to cite: pAG34 was a gift from John McCusker (Addgene plasmid # 35125 ; http://n2t.net/addgene:35125 ; RRID:Addgene_35125)
