[The description below was written by a language model from this plasmid's Addgene catalogue record and pLannotate feature annotations shown in this document.]
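Description:
pAG34 is a pFA6-based E. coli plasmid (about 5.2 kb) that serves as a PCR template for gene disruption in Saccharomyces cerevisiae. It is maintained in bacteria through a high-copy ColE1/pUC-type origin and selected with ampicillin via the β-lactamase gene and its native promoter. Although the catalogue lists the vector type as "yeast replicating", the feature table shows no yeast origin or centromere. The depositor notes describe use of the plasmid through integrative transformation of an amplified fragment, not through episomal maintenance in yeast. SP6 and T7 promoters flank the cassette region, and short fragments annotated as lacI, rop and bom are backbone remnants.

The payload is the hphMX4 cassette, annotated by the automated tool as the closely related hphMX6. It carries the Klebsiella pneumoniae hph gene encoding hygromycin B phosphotransferase, a dominant drug marker that makes transformed yeast resistant to hygromycin B. The record does not itemise the promoter and terminator within the cassette.

Unlike the related plasmid pAG32, pAG34 has direct repeats of roughly 500 bp from Ashbya gossypii on either side of the marker. The two flanking segments that the tool labels as LEU2 fragments, both in the same orientation, probably correspond to these repeats and were matched by homology to the yeast protein. After a PCR product with target-specific homology arms is integrated and hygromycin-resistant deletion mutants are selected, homologous recombination between the repeats can excise the marker. This marker rescue allows the same selection to be reused for further disruptions in the same strain.
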