Features (pLannotate 1.2.2; 11 found; start..end, strand, type, name):
     65..283     +  CDS            LEU2 (fragment): LEU3_YEAST - Experimental evidence at protein level: Swiss-Prot protein existence level 1. Catalyzes the oxidation of 3-carboxy-2-hydroxy-4- methylpentanoate (3-isopropylmalate) to 3-carboxy-4-methyl-2- oxopentanoate. The product decarboxylates to 4-methyl-2 oxopentanoate. From Saccharomyces cerevisiae (strain ATCC 204508 / S288c) (Baker's yeast).
    572..2147    +  gene           hphMX6: yeast selectable marker conferring hygromycin resistance
   2158..2487    +  CDS            LEU2 (fragment): LEU3_YEAST - Experimental evidence at protein level: Swiss-Prot protein existence level 1. Catalyzes the oxidation of 3-carboxy-2-hydroxy-4- methylpentanoate (3-isopropylmalate) to 3-carboxy-4-methyl-2- oxopentanoate. The product decarboxylates to 4-methyl-2 oxopentanoate. From Saccharomyces cerevisiae (strain ATCC 204508 / S288c) (Baker's yeast).
   2815..2833    -  promoter       T7 promoter: promoter for bacteriophage T7 RNA polymerase
   2855..2908    -  CDS            lacI (fragment): lac repressor; lacI; The lac repressor binds to the lac operator to inhibit transcription in E. coli. This inhibition can be relieved by adding lactose or isopropyl-β-D-thiogalactopyranoside (IPTG).
   3091..3679    -  rep_origin     ori: high-copy-number ColE1/pMB1/pBR322/pUC origin of replication
   3850..4710    -  CDS            AmpR: β-lactamase; bla; confers resistance to ampicillin, carbenicillin, and related antibiotics
   4711..4815    -  promoter       AmpR promoter: bla
   4910..4945    +  CDS            rop (fragment): Rop protein, which maintains plasmids at low copy number; rop
   5047..5098    +  misc_feature   bom (fragment): basis of mobility region from pBR322
   5161..2       +  promoter       SP6 promoter (across the origin): promoter for bacteriophage SP6 RNA polymerase
>Addgene plasmid #35125 | pAG34 | depositor full sequence | sequence record 83377 | pAG34 sequence 5177 bps
GAACGCGGCCGCCAGCTGAAGCTTCGTACGCTGCAGGTCGACGGATCCCCGGGTTAATTAAGGCGCGCCA
GATCTGCCCGCCGGGAAGGCGAACCCGATCGGATGCATCCTCTCTGCTGCCATGATGCTGAAGTTGTCGT
TGAACATGGTTGCTGCCGGCGAGGCGGTCGAGCAGGCAGTGCAGGAGGTGTTGGACTCGGGAGTCAGAAC
GGGCGACCTGCTCGGCTCGAGCTCCACTTCGGAGGTTGGCGACGCCATTGCGCTTGCAGTTAAGGAAGCC
TTGCGCAGGCAATCCGCAGCTGGTCTGAGCTAGCCTCGAGGACCCTTCTCTTTAGACTATTCTACTCTTA
TGCACGTAAAAAATTCTAGGAAATATGTATTAACTAGGAGTAAAATAACCGGCTAGTGGCATTCATATAG
CCGTCTGTTTACATCTACATCACACATTTCGAGTGTATATCTCGCAACGTTGGCGTTAAATAGGCAGTCA
ATGGCCCGACCATTCTATGGTGTTTAGGTCGATGCCATCTTTGTACAGCTTGCCTCGTCCCCGCCGGGTC
ACCCGGCCAGCGACATGGAGGCCCAGAATACCCTCCTTGACAGTCTTGACGTGCGCAGCTCAGGGGCATG
ATGTGACTGTCGCCCGTACATTTAGCCCATACATCCCCATGTATAATCATTTGCATCCATACATTTTGAT
GGCCGCACGGCGCGAAGCAAAAATTACGGCTCCTCGCTGCAGACCTGCGAGCAGGGAAACGCTCCCCTCA
CAGACGCGTTGAATTGTCCCCACGCCGCGCCCCTGTAGAGAAATATAAAAGGTTAGGATTTGCCACTGAG
GTTCTTCTTTCATATACTTCCTTTTAAAATCTTGCTAGGATACAGTTCTCACATCACATCCGAACATAAA
CAACCATGGGTAAAAAGCCTGAACTCACCGCGACGTCTGTCGAGAAGTTTCTGATCGAAAAGTTCGACAG
CGTCTCCGACCTGATGCAGCTCTCGGAGGGCGAAGAATCTCGTGCTTTCAGCTTCGATGTAGGAGGGCGT
GGATATGTCCTGCGGGTAAATAGCTGCGCCGATGGTTTCTACAAAGATCGTTATGTTTATCGGCACTTTG
CATCGGCCGCGCTCCCGATTCCGGAAGTGCTTGACATTGGGGAATTCAGCGAGAGCCTGACCTATTGCAT
CTCCCGCCGTGCACAGGGTGTCACGTTGCAAGACCTGCCTGAAACCGAACTGCCCGCTGTTCTGCAGCCG
GTCGCGGAGGCCATGGATGCGATCGCTGCGGCCGATCTTAGCCAGACGAGCGGGTTCGGCCCATTCGGAC
CGCAAGGAATCGGTCAATACACTACATGGCGTGATTTCATATGCGCGATTGCTGATCCCCATGTGTATCA
CTGGCAAACTGTGATGGACGACACCGTCAGTGCGTCCGTCGCGCAGGCTCTCGATGAGCTGATGCTTTGG
GCCGAGGACTGCCCCGAAGTCCGGCACCTCGTGCACGCGGATTTCGGCTCCAACAATGTCCTGACGGACA
ATGGCCGCATAACAGCGGTCATTGACTGGAGCGAGGCGATGTTCGGGGATTCCCAATACGAGGTCGCCAA
CATCTTCTTCTGGAGGCCGTGGTTGGCTTGTATGGAGCAGCAGACGCGCTACTTCGAGCGGAGGCATCCG
GAGCTTGCAGGATCGCCGCGGCTCCGGGCGTATATGCTCCGCATTGGTCTTGACCAACTCTATCAGAGCT
TGGTTGACGGCAATTTCGATGATGCAGCTTGGGCGCAGGGTCGATGCGACGCAATCGTCCGATCCGGAGC
CGGGACTGTCGGGCGTACACAAATCGCCCGCAGAAGCGCGGCCGTCTGGACCGATGGCTGTGTAGAAGTA
CTCGCCGATAGTGGAAACCGACGCCCCAGCACTCGTCCGAGGGCAAAGGAATAATCAGTACTGACAATAA
AAAGATTCTTGTTTTCAAGAACTTGTCATTTGTATAGTTTTTTTATATTGTAGTTGTTCTATTTTAATCA
AATGTTAGCGTGATTTATATTTTTTTTCGCCTCGACATCATCTGCCCAGATGCGAAGTTAAGTGCGCAGA
AAGTAATATCATGCGTCAATCGTATGTGAATGCTGGTCGCTATACTGCTGTCGATTCGATACTAACGCCG
CCATCCAGTGTCGACTAGGGTTGCTGCCATCGGCCTCGCTCGCGTCTTTGCCGGATAGCAAGAGCGCCTT
TGGCCTCTACGAGCCCTGCCACGGCTCTGCGCCCGATCTGCCCGCCGGGAAGGCGAACCCGATCGGATGC
ATCCTCTCTGCTGCCATGATGCTGAAGTTGTCGTTGAACATGGTTGCTGCCGGCGAGGCGGTCGAGCAGG
CAGTGCAGGAGGTGTTGGACTCGGGAGTCAGAACGGGCGACCTGCTCGGCTCGAGCTCCACTTCGGAGGT
TGGCGACGCCATTGCGCTTGCAGTTAAGGAAGCCTTGCGCAGGCAATCCGCAGCTGGTCTGAGCTAGCCT
CGAGGACCCTTCTCTTTAGACTATTCTACTCTTATGCACGTAAAAAATTCTAGGAAATATGTATTAACTA
GGAGTAAAATAACCGGCTAGTGGCATTCATATAGCCGTCTGTTTACATCTACATCACACATTTCGAGTGT
ATATCTCGCAACGTTGGCGTTAAATAGGCAGTCAATGGCCCGACCATTCTATGGTGTTTAGGTCGATGCC
ATCTTTGTACGTTTAAACGAGCTCGAATTCATCGATGATATCAGATCCACTAGTGGCCTATGCGGCCGCG
GATCTGCCGGTCTCCCTATAGTGAGTCGTATTAATTTCGATAAGCCAGGTTAACCTGCATTAATGAATCG
GCCAACGCGCGGGGAGAGGCGGTTTGCGTATTGGGCGCTCTTCCGCTTCCTCGCTCACTGACTCGCTGCG
CTCGGTCGTTCGGCTGCGGCGAGCGGTATCAGCTCACTCAAAGGCGGTAATACGGTTATCCACAGAATCA
GGGGATAACGCAGGAAAGAACATGTGAGCAAAAGGCCAGCAAAAGGCCAGGAACCGTAAAAAGGCCGCGT
TGCTGGCGTTTTTCCATAGGCTCCGCCCCCCTGACGAGCATCACAAAAATCGACGCTCAAGTCAGAGGTG
GCGAAACCCGACAGGACTATAAAGATACCAGGCGTTTCCCCCTGGAAGCTCCCTCGTGCGCTCTCCTGTT
CCGACCCTGCCGCTTACCGGATACCTGTCCGCCTTTCTCCCTTCGGGAAGCGTGGCGCTTTCTCAATGCT
CACGCTGTAGGTATCTCAGTTCGGTGTAGGTCGTTCGCTCCAAGCTGGGCTGTGTGCACGAACCCCCCGT
TCAGCCCGACCGCTGCGCCTTATCCGGTAACTATCGTCTTGAGTCCAACCCGGTAAGACACGACTTATCG
CCACTGGCAGCAGCCACTGGTAACAGGATTAGCAGAGCGAGGTATGTAGGCGGTGCTACAGAGTTCTTGA
AGTGGTGGCCTAACTACGGCTACACTAGAAGGACAGTATTTGGTATCTGCGCTCTGCTGAAGCCAGTTAC
CTTCGGAAAAAGAGTTGGTAGCTCTTGATCCGGCAAACAAACCACCGCTGGTAGCGGTGGTTTTTTTGTT
TGCAAGCAGCAGATTACGCGCAGAAAAAAAGGATCTCAAGAAGATCCTTTGATCTTTTCTACGGGGTCTG
ACGCTCAGTGGAACGAAAACTCACGTTAAGGGATTTTGGTCATGAGATTATCAAAAAGGATCTTCACCTA
GATCCTTTTAAATTAAAAATGAAGTTTTAAATCAATCTAAAGTATATATGAGTAAACTTGGTCTGACAGT
TACCAATGCTTAATCAGTGAGGCACCTATCTCAGCGATCTGTCTATTTCGTTCATCCATAGTTGCCTGAC
TCCCCGTCGTGTAGATAACTACGATACGGGAGGGCTTACCATCTGGCCCCAGTGCTGCAATGATACCGCG
AGACCCACGCTCACCGGCTCCAGATTTATCAGCAATAAACCAGCCAGCCGGAAGGGCCGAGCGCAGAAGT
GGTCCTGCAACTTTATCCGCCTCCATCCAGTCTATTAATTGTTGCCGGGAAGCTAGAGTAAGTAGTTCGC
CAGTTAATAGTTTGCGCAACGTTGTTGCCATTGCTACAGGCATCGTGGTGTCACGCTCGTCGTTTGGTAT
GGCTTCATTCAGCTCCGGTTCCCAACGATCAAGGCGAGTTACATGATCCCCCATGTTGTGCAAAAAAGCG
GTTAGCTCCTTCGGTCCTCCGATCGTTGTCAGAAGTAAGTTGGCCGCAGTGTTATCACTCATGGTTATGG
CAGCACTGCATAATTCTCTTACTGTCATGCCATCCGTAAGATGCTTTTCTGTGACTGGTGAGTACTCAAC
CAAGTCATTCTGAGAATAGTGTATGCGGCGACCGAGTTGCTCTTGCCCGGCGTCAATACGGGATAATACC
GCGCCACATAGCAGAACTTTAAAAGTGCTCATCATTGGAAAACGTTCTTCGGGGCGAAAACTCTCAAGGA
TCTTACCGCTGTTGAGATCCAGTTCGATGTAACCCACTCGTGCACCCAACTGATCTTCAGCATCTTTTAC
TTTCACCAGCGTTTCTGGGTGAGCAAAAACAGGAAGGCAAAATGCCGCAAAAAAGGGAATAAGGGCGACA
CGGAAATGTTGAATACTCATACTCTTCCTTTTTCAATATTATTGAAGCATTTATCAGGGTTATTGTCTCA
TGAGCGGATACATATTTGAATGTATTTAGAAAAATAAACAAATAGGGGTTCCGCGCACATTTCCCCGAAA
AGTGCCACCTGACGTCTAAGAAACCATTATTATCATGACATTAACCTATAAAAATAGGCGTATCACGAGG
CCCTTTCGTCTCGCGCGTTTCGGTGATGACGGTGAAAACCTCTGACACATGCAGCTCCCGGAGACGGTCA
CAGCTTGTCTGTAAGCGGATGCCGGGAGCAGACAAGCCCGTCAGGGCGCGTCAGCGGGTGTTGGCGGGTG
TCGGGGCTGGCTTAACTATGCGGCATCAGAGCAGATTGTACTGAGAGTGCACCATATGGACATATTGTCG
TTAGAACGCGGCTACAATTAATACATAACCTTATGTATCATACACATACGATTTAGGTGACACTATA
