>Addgene plasmid #35125 | pAG34 | addgene partial sequence | sequence record 52479 | Hygro-F 5'-gacggcaatttcgatgatg-3'
TCGTCCGATCCGGAGCCGGGACTGTCGGGCGTACACAAATCGCCCGCAGAAGCGCGGCCGTCTGGACCGA
TGGCTGTGTAGAAGTACTCGCCGATAGTGGAAACCGACGCCCCAGCACTAGTCCGAGGGCAAAGGAATAA
TCAGTACTGACAATAAAAAGATTCTTGTTTTCAAGAACTTGTCATTTGTATAGTTTTTTTATATTGTAGT
TGTTCTATTTTAATCAAATGTTAGCGTGATTTATATTTTTTTTCGCCTCGACATCATCTGCCCAGATGCG
AAGTTAAGTGCGCAGAAAGTAATATCATGCGTCAATCGTATGTGAATGCTGGTCGCTATACTGCTGTCGA
TTCGATACTAACGCCGCCATCCAGTGTCGACTAGGGTTGCTGCCATCGGCCTCGCTCGCGTCTTTGCCGG
ATAGCAAGAGCGCCTTTGGCCTCTACGAGCCCTGCCACGGCTCTGCGCCCGATCTGCCCGCCGGGAAGGC
GAACCCGATCGGATGCATCCTCTCTGCTGCCATGATGCTGAAGTTGTCGTTGAACATGGTTGCTGCCGGC
GAGGCGGTCGAGCAGGCAGTGCAGGAGGTGTTGGACTCGGGAGTCAGAACGGGCGACCTGCTCGGCTCGA
GCTCCACTTCGGAGGTTGGCGACGCCATTGCGCTTGCAGTTAAGGAAGCCTTGCGCAGGCAATCCGCAGC
TGGTCTGAGCTAGCCTCGAGGACCCTTCTCTTTAGACTATTCTACTCTTATGCACGTAAAAATTCTAGGA
AATATGTATTAACTAGAAGTAAAATAACCGGCTAGTGGCATTCATATAGCCGTCTGTTACATCTACATCA
CACATT
